Addgene plasmid #51154: pET21a-BarA
Depositing lab: Christopher Voigt. Depositing organization: University of California, San Francisco (UCSF). Publication: Genomic mining of prokaryotic repressors for orthogonal logic gates. Stanton BC, Nielsen AA, Tamsir A, Clancy K, Peterson T, Voigt CA. Nat Chem Biol. 2013 Dec 8. doi: 10.1038/nchembio.1411. PubMed 24316737.
Backbone
  Vector backbone: pET21a
  Vector type: Bacterial Expression, Synthetic Biology
Growth in bacteria
  Bacterial resistance: Ampicillin, 100 μg/mL
  Growth temperature: 37°C
  Growth strain: DH10B
  Copy number: High Copy
Gene/Insert
  Gene/Insert name: BarA
  Species: Streptomyces virginiae
  Insert size (bp): 618
  Promoter: T7
  Tag / fusion protein: 6x-his (N terminal on backbone)
  Cloning method: Unknown
  Sequencing primers: 5′ T7 short
Terms and licenses: Academic/Nonprofit Terms; Industry Terms: Not Available to Industry
Depositor comments: UCSF Case No. SF11-016-2; U.S. Patent Application 13/489,205. GeneArt inserted the synthesized fragment into a pET21a vector.
How to cite: pET21a-BarA was a gift from Christopher Voigt (Addgene plasmid # 51154 ; http://n2t.net/addgene:51154 ; RRID:Addgene_51154)
