[The description below was written by a language model from this plasmid's Addgene catalogue record and the feature table of its GenBank file.]
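Description:
pET21a-BarA is a bacterial expression plasmid of about 6.1 kb, built on the pET21a backbone. It carries a synthesized 618 bp coding sequence for BarA from Streptomyces virginiae. It replicates in E. coli from a ColE1/pBR322-type origin accompanied by the bom region and the rop gene. The catalogue lists it as high copy, although rop normally moderates copy number in this plasmid family. Selection is by ampicillin through the bla beta-lactamase gene, and an f1 phage origin is also present, which allows single-stranded DNA production.

Expression follows the standard pET arrangement. A T7 promoter directly followed by a lac operator drives the insert, translation starts from the strong T7 gene 10 ribosome binding site, and a T7 terminator closes the unit. The plasmid-borne lacI gene supplies lac repressor, so transcription stays low until IPTG is added in a host that provides T7 RNA polymerase. The feature table shows an N-terminal 6xHis tag followed by an HRV 3C (PreScission) protease site upstream of the insert region, which would allow affinity purification and then tag removal. BarA itself is not annotated as a feature, but the gap between the protease site and the downstream elements matches the stated insert size. A second 6xHis sequence from the backbone lies downstream of the insert. The record lists only the N-terminal tag, and it does not say whether the C-terminal one is translated in frame.

The plasmid comes from a study that mined prokaryotic repressors to build orthogonal genetic logic gates, and it is classed as a synthetic biology reagent. The design suits overproduction and purification of BarA, though the record does not state the specific application.
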