LOCUS       Exported 6070 bp ds-DNA circular SYN 13-MAY-2021
DEFINITION  synthetic circular DNA
ACCESSION   .
VERSION     .
KEYWORDS    pET21a-BarA
SOURCE      synthetic DNA construct
  ORGANISM  synthetic DNA construct
REFERENCE   1 (bases 1 to 6070)
  AUTHORS   Stanton BC, Nielsen AA, Tamsir A, Clancy K, Peterson T, Voigt CA
  TITLE     Genomic mining of prokaryotic repressors for orthogonal logic gates.
  JOURNAL   Nat Chem Biol. 2013 Dec 8. doi: 10.1038/nchembio.1411.
  PUBMED    24316737
REFERENCE   2 (bases 1 to 6070)
  AUTHORS   .
  TITLE     Direct Submission
  JOURNAL   Exported May 13, 2021 from SnapGene Server 1.1.58
            http://www.snapgene.com
FEATURES             Location/Qualifiers
     source          1..6070
                     /organism="synthetic DNA construct"
                     /mol_type="other DNA"
     rep_origin      12..467
                     /direction=RIGHT
                     /label=f1 ori
                     /note="f1 bacteriophage origin of replication; arrow
                     indicates direction of (+) strand synthesis"
     primer_bind     complement(99..118)
                     /label=F1ori-R
                     /note="F1 origin, reverse primer"
     primer_bind     309..330
                     /label=F1ori-F
                     /note="F1 origin, forward primer"
     promoter        494..598
                     /gene="bla"
                     /label=AmpR promoter
     CDS             599..1459
                     /codon_start=1
                     /gene="bla"
                     /product="beta-lactamase"
                     /label=AmpR
                     /note="confers resistance to ampicillin, carbenicillin, and
                     related antibiotics"
                     /translation="MSIQHFRVALIPFFAAFCLPVFAHPETLVKVKDAEDQLGARVGYI
                     ELDLNSGKILESFRPEERFPMMSTFKVLLCGAVLSRIDAGQEQLGRRIHYSQNDLVEYS
                     PVTEKHLTDGMTVRELCSAAITMSDNTAANLLLTTIGGPKELTAFLHNMGDHVTRLDRW
                     EPELNEAIPNDERDTTMPAAMATTLRKLLTGELLTLASRQQLIDWMEADKVAGPLLRSA
                     LPAGWFIADKSGAGERGSRGIIAALGPDGKPSRIVVIYTTGSQATMDERNRQIAEIGAS
                     LIKHW"
     primer_bind     complement(817..836)
                     /label=Amp-R
                     /note="Ampicillin resistance gene, reverse primer"
     rep_origin      1630..2218
                     /direction=RIGHT
                     /label=ori
                     /note="high-copy-number ColE1/pMB1/pBR322/pUC origin of
                     replication"
     primer_bind     2119..2138
                     /label=pBR322ori-F
                     /note="pBR322 origin, forward primer"
     primer_bind     2372..2389
                     /label=L4440
                     /note="L4440 vector, forward primer"
     misc_feature    2404..2546
                     /label=bom
                     /note="basis of mobility region from pBR322"
     primer_bind     complement(2472..2491)
                     /label=pRS-marker
                     /note="pRS vectors, use to sequence yeast selectable
                     marker"
     primer_bind     2632..2654
                     /label=pGEX 3'
                     /note="pGEX vectors, reverse primer"
     CDS             complement(2648..2839)
                     /codon_start=1
                     /gene="rop"
                     /product="Rop protein, which maintains plasmids at low copy
                     number"
                     /label=rop
                     /translation="MTKQEKTALNMARFIRSQTLTLLEKLNELDADEQADICESLHDHA
                     DELYRSCLARFGDDGENL"
     CDS             complement(3648..4730)
                     /codon_start=1
                     /gene="lacI"
                     /product="lac repressor"
                     /label=lacI
                     /note="The lac repressor binds to the lac operator to
                     inhibit transcription in E. coli. This inhibition can be
                     relieved by adding lactose or
                     isopropyl-beta-D-thiogalactopyranoside (IPTG)."
                     /translation="MKPVTLYDVAEYAGVSYQTVSRVVNQASHVSAKTREKVEAAMAEL
                     NYIPNRVAQQLAGKQSLLIGVATSSLALHAPSQIVAAIKSRADQLGASVVVSMVERSGV
                     EACKAAVHNLLAQRVSGLIINYPLDDQDAIAVEAACTNVPALFLDVSDQTPINSIIFSH
                     EDGTRLGVEHLVALGHQQIALLAGPLSSVSARLRLAGWHKYLTRNQIQPIAEREGDWSA
                     MSGFQQTMQMLNEGIVPTAMLVANDQMALGAMRAITESGLRVGADISVVGYDDTEDSSC
                     YIPPLTTIKQDFRLLGQTSVDRLLQLSQGQAVKGNQLLPVSLVKRKTTLAPNTQTASPR
                     ALADSLMQLARQVSRLESGQ"
     primer_bind     4692..4711
                     /label=LacI-R
                     /note="LacI, reverse primer"
     promoter        complement(4731..4808)
                     /gene="lacI"
                     /label=lacI promoter
     primer_bind     5014..5033
                     /label=pBRrevBam
                     /note="pBR322 vectors, tet region, downstream of BamHI,
                     reverse primer"
     primer_bind     5117..5136
                     /label=T7
                     /note="T7 promoter, forward primer"
     promoter        5117..5135
                     /label=T7 promoter
                     /note="promoter for bacteriophage T7 RNA polymerase"
     protein_bind    5136..5160
                     /label=lac operator
                     /bound_moiety="lac repressor encoded by lacI"
                     /note="The lac repressor binds to the lac operator to
                     inhibit transcription in E. coli. This inhibition can be
                     relieved by adding lactose or
                     isopropyl-beta-D-thiogalactopyranoside (IPTG)."
     RBS             5174..5196
                     /note="efficient ribosome binding site from bacteriophage
                     T7 gene 10 (Olins and Rangwala, 1989)"
     CDS             5215..5232
                     /codon_start=1
                     /product="6xHis affinity tag"
                     /label=6xHis
                     /translation="HHHHHH"
     CDS             5242..5265
                     /codon_start=1
                     /product="recognition and cleavage site for human
                     rhinovirus 3C and PreScission proteases"
                     /label=HRV 3C site
                     /translation="LEVLFQGP"
     CDS             5914..5931
                     /codon_start=1
                     /product="6xHis affinity tag"
                     /label=6xHis
                     /translation="HHHHHH"
     primer_bind     complement(5984..6002)
                     /label=T7 Term
                     /note="T7 terminator, reverse primer"
     terminator      5998..6045
                     /label=T7 terminator
                     /note="transcription terminator for bacteriophage T7 RNA
                     polymerase"
ORIGIN
        1 tggcgaatgg gnnnnnnnnn nnnnnnnnnn nnnnnnnnnn nnnnnnnnnn nnnnnnnnnn
       61 nnnnnnnnnn nnnnnnnnnn nnnnnnnnnn nnnnnnnnnn nnnnnnnnnn nnnnnnnnnn
      121 nnnnnnnnnn nnnnncnnnn nnnnnnnnnn nnnnnnnnnn nnnnnnnnnn nnnnnnnnnn
      181 nnnnnnnnnn nnnnnnnnnn nnnnnnnnnn nnnnnnnnnn nnnnnnnann nnnnnnnnnn
      241 nnnnnnnnnn nnnnnnnnnn nnnnnnnnnn nnnnnnncct ttgacgttgg agtccacgtt
      301 ctttaatagt ggactcttgt tccaaactgg aacaacactc aaccctatct cggtctattc
      361 ttttgattta taagggattt tgccgatttc ggcctattgg ttaaaaaatg agctgattta
      421 acaaaaattt aacgcgaatt ttaacaaaat attaacgttt acaatttcag gtggcacttt
      481 tcggggaaat gtgcgcggaa cccctatttg tttatttttc taaatacatt caaatatgta
      541 tccgctcatg agacaataac cctgataaat gcttcaataa tattgaaaaa ggaagagtat
      601 gagtattcaa catttccgtg tcgcccttat tccctttttt gcggcatttt gccttcctgt
      661 ttttgctcac ccagaaacgc tggtgaaagt aaaagatgct gaagatcagt tgggtgcacg
      721 agtgggttac atcgaactgg atctcaacag cggtaagatc cttgagagtt ttcgccccga
      781 agaacgtttt ccaatgatga gcacttttaa agttctgcta tgtggcgcgg tattatcccg
      841 tattgacgcc gggcaagagc aactcggtcg ccgcatacac tattctcaga atgacttggt
      901 tgagtactca ccagtcacag aaaagcatct tacggatggc atgacagtaa gagaattatg
      961 cagtgctgcc ataaccatga gtgataacac tgcggccaac ttacttctga caacgatcgg
     1021 aggaccgaag gagctaaccg cttttttgca caacatgggg gatcatgtaa ctcgccttga
     1081 tcgttgggaa ccggagctga atgaagccat accaaacgac gagcgtgaca ccacgatgcc
     1141 tgcagcaatg gcaacaacgt tgcgcaaact attaactggc gaactactta ctctagcttc
     1201 ccggcaacaa ttaatagact ggatggaggc ggataaagtt gcaggaccac ttctgcgctc
     1261 ggcccttccg gctggctggt ttattgctga taaatctgga gccggtgagc gtgggtctcg
     1321 cggtatcatt gcagcactgg ggccagatgg taagccctcc cgtatcgtag ttatctacac
     1381 gacggggagt caggcaacta tggatgaacg aaatagacag atcgctgaga taggtgcctc
     1441 actgattaag cattggtaac tgtcagacca agtttactca tatatacttt agattgattt
     1501 aaaacttcat ttttaattta aaaggatcta ggtgaagatc ctttttgata atctcatgac
     1561 caaaatccct taacgtgagt tttcgttcca ctgagcgtca gaccccgtag aaaagatcaa
     1621 aggatcttct tgagatcctt tttttctgcg cgtaatctgc tgcttgcaaa caaaaaaacc
     1681 accgctacca gcggtggttt gtttgccgga tcaagagcta ccaactcttt ttccgaaggt
     1741 aactggcttc agcagagcgc agataccaaa tactgtcctt ctagtgtagc cgtagttagg
     1801 ccaccacttc aagaactctg tagcaccgcc tacatacctc gctctgctaa tcctgttacc
     1861 agtggctgct gccagtggcg ataagtcgtg tcttaccggg ttggactcaa gacgatagtt
     1921 accggataag gcgcagcggt cgggctgaac ggggggttcg tgcacacagc ccagcttgga
     1981 gcgaacgacc tacaccgaac tgagatacct acagcgtgag ctatgagaaa gcgccacgct
     2041 tcccgaaggg agaaaggcgg acaggtatcc ggtaagcggc agggtcggaa caggagagcg
     2101 cacgagggag cttccagggg gaaacgcctg gtatctttat agtcctgtcg ggtttcgcca
     2161 cctctgactt gagcgtcgat ttttgtgatg ctcgtcaggg gggcggagcc tatggaaaaa
     2221 cgccagcaac gcggcctttt tacggttcct ggccttttgc tggccttttg ctcacatgtt
     2281 ctttcctgcg ttatcccctg attctgtgga taaccgtatt accgcctttg agtgagctga
     2341 taccgctcgc cgcagccgaa cgaccgagcg cagcgagtca gtgagcgagg aagcggaaga
     2401 gcgcctgatg cggtattttc tccttacgca tctgtgcggt atttcacacc gcatatatgg
     2461 tgcactctca gtacaatctg ctctgatgcc gcatagttaa gccagtatac actccgctat
     2521 cgctacgtga ctgggtcatg gctgcgcccc gacacccgcc aacacccgct gacgcgccct
     2581 gacgggcttg tctgctcccg gcatccgctt acagacaagc tgtgaccgtc tccgggagct
     2641 gcatgtgtca gaggttttca ccgtcatcac cgaaacgcgc gaggcagctg cggtaaagct
     2701 catcagcgtg gtcgtgaagc gattcacaga tgtctgcctg ttcatccgcg tccagctcgt
     2761 tgagtttctc cagaagcgtt aatgtctggc ttctgataaa gcgggccatg ttaagggcgg
     2821 ttttttcctg tttggtcact gatgcctccg tgtaaggggg atttctgttc atgggggtaa
     2881 tgataccgat gaaacgagag aggatgctca cgatacgggt tactgatgat gaacatgccc
     2941 ggttactgga acgttgtgag ggtaaacaac tggcggtatg gatgcggcgg gaccagagaa
     3001 aaatcactca gggtcaatgc cagcgcttcg ttaatacaga tgtaggtgtt ccacagggta
     3061 gccagcagca tcctgcgatg cagatccgga acataatggt gcagggcgct gacttccgcg
     3121 tttccagact ttacgaaaca cggaaaccga agaccattca tgttgttgct caggtcgcag
     3181 acgttttgca gcagcagtcg cttcacgttc gctcgcgtat cggtgattca ttctgctaac
     3241 cagtaaggca accccgccag cctagccggg tcctcaacga caggagcacg atcatgcgca
     3301 cccgtggggc cgccatgccg gcgataatgg cctgcttctc gccgaaacgt ttggtggcgg
     3361 gaccagtgac gaaggcttga gcgagggcgt gcaagattcc gaataccgca agcgacaggc
     3421 cgatcatcgt cgcgctccag cgaaagcggt cctcgccgaa aatgacccag agcgctgccg
     3481 gcacctgtcc tacgagttgc atgataaaga agacagtcat aagtgcggcg acgatagtca
     3541 tgccccgcgc ccaccggaag gagctgactg ggttgaaggc tctcaagggc atcggtcgag
     3601 atcccggtgc ctaatgagtg agctaactta cattaattgc gttgcgctca ctgcccgctt
     3661 tccagtcggg aaacctgtcg tgccagctgc attaatgaat cggccaacgc gcggggagag
     3721 gcggtttgcg tattgggcgc cagggtggtt tttcttttca ccagtgagac gggcaacagc
     3781 tgattgccct tcaccgcctg gccctgagag agttgcagca agcggtccac gctggtttgc
     3841 cccagcaggc gaaaatcctg tttgatggtg gttaacggcg ggatataaca tgagctgtct
     3901 tcggtatcgt cgtatcccac taccgagata tccgcaccaa cgcgcagccc ggactcggta
     3961 atggcgcgca ttgcgcccag cgccatctga tcgttggcaa ccagcatcgc agtgggaacg
     4021 atgccctcat tcagcatttg catggtttgt tgaaaaccgg acatggcact ccagtcgcct
     4081 tcccgttccg ctatcggctg aatttgattg cgagtgagat atttatgcca gccagccaga
     4141 cgcagacgcg ccgagacaga acttaatggg cccgctaaca gcgcgatttg ctggtgaccc
     4201 aatgcgacca gatgctccac gcccagtcgc gtaccgtctt catgggagaa aataatactg
     4261 ttgatgggtg tctggtcaga gacatcaaga aataacgccg gaacattagt gcaggcagct
     4321 tccacagcaa tggcatcctg gtcatccagc ggatagttaa tgatcagccc actgacgcgt
     4381 tgcgcgagaa gattgtgcac cgccgcttta caggcttcga cgccgcttcg ttctaccatc
     4441 gacaccacca cgctggcacc cagttgatcg gcgcgagatt taatcgccgc gacaatttgc
     4501 gacggcgcgt gcagggccag actggaggtg gcaacgccaa tcagcaacga ctgtttgccc
     4561 gccagttgtt gtgccacgcg gttgggaatg taattcagct ccgccatcgc cgcttccact
     4621 ttttcccgcg ttttcgcaga aacgtggctg gcctggttca ccacgcggga aacggtctga
     4681 taagagacac cggcatactc tgcgacatcg tataacgtta ctggtttcac attcaccacc
     4741 ctgaattgac tctcttccgg gcgctatcat gccataccgc gaaaggtttt gcgccattcg
     4801 atggtgtccg ggatctcgac gctctccctt atgcgactcc tgcattagga agcagcccag
     4861 tagtaggttg aggccgttga gcaccgccgc cgcaaggaat ggtgcatgca aggagatggc
     4921 gcccaacagt cccccggcca cggggcctgc caccataccc acgccgaaac aagcgctcat
     4981 gagcccgaag tggcgagccc gatcttcccc atcggtgatg tcggcgatat aggcgccagc
     5041 aaccgcacct gtggcgccgg tgatgccggc cacgatgcgt ccggcgtaga ggatcgagat
     5101 ctcgatcccg cgaaattaat acgactcact ataggggaat tgtgagcgga taacaattcc
     5161 cctctagaat aattttgttt aactttaaga aggagatata ccatgggcag cagccatcat
     5221 catcatcatc acagcagcgg cctggaagtt ctgttccagg ggccccatat gcagcagcgt
     5281 agcgttatta cctgtcgtcg tctggttacc gcagcagcag aactgtttga tcgtaaaggt
     5341 tatgttaatg caaccctggg tgaaatcacc ggtgcagcac gtgttaccaa aggtgcactg
     5401 tattttcatt ttgccagcaa aggtgaactg gcacatgcag ttgaagaaca tggttgtacc
     5461 ctgctgcgtc cggttggtcg tccggcacgt cgtcgtcagc agctgaccgc agcagatccg
     5521 gatcgtctgc atccgctggc aggtccgggt gcagcccgtg gtagtcgtgc accgcgtaat
     5581 tttcgtctga gccgtgaact gcgtggtggt gaagcagttg gtggtggttt taccgaagca
     5641 tggatgacca ccgcatggtc actgctggat cgtgccggtg cagcgggtga actgcgtaat
     5701 ggtgcagatc gtgcaggcac cgcagatgca gcacgtccgc gtcgttggcc tgcaagcaat
     5761 tgtagcctgc ctccgacctg tcgtacccgt aatagccctc cgggtagcct gccgtgtggc
     5821 accagtctgt gtccgggtct ggttggtccg agcggtcgta ccgattatcg taccacaccg
     5881 cgttaaggat ccaagcttgc ggccgcactc gagcaccacc accaccacca ctgagatccg
     5941 gctgctaaca aagcccgaaa ggaagctgag ttggctgctg ccaccgctga gcaataacta
     6001 gcataacccc ttggggcctc taaacgggtc ttgaggggtt ttttgctgaa aggaggaact
     6061 atatccggat
//
