>Addgene plasmid #51154 | pET21a-BarA | depositor partial sequence | sequence record 77502 | repressor ORF
ATGCAGCAGCGTAGCGTTATTACCTGTCGTCGTCTGGTTACCGCAGCAGCAGAACTGTTTGATCGTAAAG
GTTATGTTAATGCAACCCTGGGTGAAATCACCGGTGCAGCACGTGTTACCAAAGGTGCACTGTATTTTCA
TTTTGCCAGCAAAGGTGAACTGGCACATGCAGTTGAAGAACATGGTTGTACCCTGCTGCGTCCGGTTGGT
CGTCCGGCACGTCGTCGTCAGCAGCTGACCGCAGCAGATCCGGATCGTCTGCATCCGCTGGCAGGTCCGG
GTGCAGCCCGTGGTAGTCGTGCACCGCGTAATTTTCGTCTGAGCCGTGAACTGCGTGGTGGTGAAGCAGT
TGGTGGTGGTTTTACCGAAGCATGGATGACCACCGCATGGTCACTGCTGGATCGTGCCGGTGCAGCGGGT
GAACTGCGTAATGGTGCAGATCGTGCAGGCACCGCAGATGCAGCACGTCCGCGTCGTTGGCCTGCAAGCA
ATTGTAGCCTGCCTCCGACCTGTCGTACCCGTAATAGCCCTCCGGGTAGCCTGCCGTGTGGCACCAGTCT
GTGTCCGGGTCTGGTTGGTCCGAGCGGTCGTACCGATTATCGTACCACACCGCGTTAA
