>Addgene plasmid #51154 | pET21a-BarA | addgene partial sequence | sequence record 80236 | pBRrevBam 5'-GGTGATGTCGGCGATATAGG-3'
GGTGATGCCGGCCACGATGCGTCCGGCGTAGAGGATCGAGATCTCGATCCCGCGAAATTAATACGACTCA
CTATAGGGGAATTGTGAGCGGATAACAATTCCCCTCTAGAAATAATTTTGTTTAACTTTAAGAAGGAGAT
ATACCATGGGCAGCAGCCATCATCATCATCATCACAGCAGCGGCCTGGAAGTTCTGTTCCAGGGGCCCCA
TATGCAGCAGCGTAGCGTTATTACCTGTCGTCGTCTGGTTACCGCAGCAGCAGAACTGTTTGATCGTAAA
GGTTATGTTAATGCAACCCTGGGTGAAATCACCGGTGCAGCACGTGTTACCAAAGGTGCACTGTATTTTC
ATTTTGCCAGCAAAGGTGAACTGGCACATGCAGTTGAAGAACATGGTTGTACCCTGCTGCGTCCGGTTGG
TCGTCCGGCACGTCGTCGTCAGCAGCTGACCGCAGCAGATCCGGATCGTCTGCATCCGCTGGCAGGTCCG
GGTGCAGCCCGTGGTAGTCGTGCACCGCGTAATTTTCGTCTGAGCCGTGAACTGCGTGGTGGTGAAGCAG
TTGGTGGTGGTTTTACCGAAGCATGGATGACCACCGCATGGTCACTGCTGGATCGTGCCGGTGCAGCGGG
TGAACTGCGTAATGGTGCAGATCGTGCAGGCACCGCAGATGCAGCACGTCCGCGTCGTTGGCCTGCAAGC
AATTGTAGCCTGCCTCCGACCTGTCGTACCCGTAATAGCCCTCCGGGTAGCCTGCCGTGTGGCACCAGTC
TGTGTCCGGGTCTGGTTGGTCCGAGCGGTCGTACCGATTATCGTACCACACCGCGTTAA
